>Addgene plasmid #44490 | pCFJ1208 | depositor full sequence | sequence record 60728 | pCFJ1208 sequence 7578 bps
GCACCGTACGTCTCGAGGAATTCTATCAGGTGTACAAGTATGAAATGTCGTTTCGAACATATAGATGTCT
CGCAAACGTAAATATTTATCGATTGTCATAAAACTTTGACCTTGTGAAGTGTCAACCTTGACTGTCGAAC
CACCATAGTTTGGCGCGAATTGAGCGTCATAATTGTTTACTCTCAGTGCAGTCAACATGTCGAGTTTCGT
GCCGAATAAAGAGCAAACGCGGACAGTATTAATTTTCTGTTTTCATTTGAAGAAAACAGCTGCGGCCGGA
TCCAGGAAACAGCTATGACCATGATTACGCCAAGCTATCAACTTTGTATAGAAAAGTTGGCACCTTTGGT
CTTTTATTGTCAACTTCCATTGGTTCTTCCATTGTTTCTGTTAAATTAATGAATTTTTCATAAAATAAAG
ACATTATACAATATAAAAATGAAGAATTTATTGAAAATAAACTGCCAGAGAGAAAAAGTATGCAACACTC
CCGCCGAGAGTGTTTGAAATGGTGTACGGTACATTTTCGTGCTAGGAGTTAGATGTGCAGGCAGCAACGA
GAGGGGGAGAGATTTTTTTGGGCCTTGTGAAATTAACGTGAGTTTTCTGGTCATCTGACTAATCATGTTG
GTTTTTTGTTGGTTTATTTTGTTTTTATCTTTGTTTTTATCCAGATTAGGAAATTTAAATTTTATGAATT
TATAATGAGGTCAAACATTCAGTCCCAGCGTTTTTCCTGTTCTCACTGTTTAGTCGAATTTTTATTTTAG
GCTTTCAACAAATGTTCTAACTGTCTTATTTGTGACCTCACTTTTTATATTTTTTTAATTTTTAAAAATA
TTAGAAGTTTCTAGGATAATTTTTTCGACTTTTATTCTCTCTACCGTCCGCACTCTTCTTACTTTTAAAT
TAAATTGTTTTTTTTTCAGTTGGGAAACACTTTGCTCACTCCGTAGCAGCCATGGCAAGTTTGTACAAAA
AAGCAGGCTCGCCAAAGAAGAAGCGTAAGGTCGTGAGCAAGGGCGAGGAGGTCATCAAAGAGTTCATGCG
CTTCAAGGTGCGCATGGAGGGCTCCATGAACGGCCACGAGTTCGAGATCGAGGGCGAGGGCGAGGGCCGC
CCCTACGAGGGCACCCAGACCGCCAAGCTGAAGGTGACCAAGGGCGGCCCCCTGCCCTTCGCCTGGGACA
TCCTGTCCCCCCAGTTCATGTACGGCTCCAAGGCGTACGTGAAGCACCCCGCCGACATCCCCGATTACAA
GAAGCTGTCCTTCCCCGAGGGCTTCAAGTGGGAGCGCGTGATGAACTTCGAGGACGGCGGTCTGGTGACC
GTGACCCAGGACTCCTCCCTGCAGGACGGCACGCTGATCTACAAGGTGAAGATGCGCGGCACCAACTTCC
CCCCCGACGGCCCCGTAATGCAGAAGAAGACCATGGGCTGGGAGGCCTCCACCGAGCGCCTGTACCCCCG
CGACGGCGTGCTGAAGGGCGAGATCCACCAGGCCCTGAAGCTGAAGGACGGCGGCCACTACCTGGTGGAG
TTCAAGACCATCTACATGGCCAAGAAGCCCGTGCAACTGCCCGGCTACTACTACGTGGACACCAAGCTGG
ACATCACCTCCCACAACGAGGACTACACCATCGTGGAACAGTACGAGCGCTCCGAGGGCCGCCACCACCT
GTTCCTGGGGCATGGCACCGGCAGCACCGGCAGCGGCAGCTCCGGCACCGCCTCCTCCGAGGACAACAAC
ATGGCCGTCATCAAAGAGTTCATGCGCTTCAAGGTGCGCATGGAGGGCTCCATGAACGGCCACGAGTTCG
AGATCGAGGGCGAGGGCGAGGGCCGCCCCTACGAGGGCACCCAGACCGCCAAGCTGAAGGTGACCAAGGG
CGGCCCCCTGCCCTTCGCCTGGGACATCCTGTCCCCCCAGTTCATGTACGGCTCCAAGGCGTACGTGAAG
CACCCCGCCGACATCCCCGATTACAAGAAGCTGTCCTTCCCCGAGGGCTTCAAGTGGGAGCGCGTGATGA
ACTTCGAGGACGGCGGTCTGGTGACCGTGACCCAGGACTCCTCCCTGCAGGACGGCACGCTGATCTACAA
GGTGAAGATGCGCGGCACCAACTTCCCCCCCGACGGCCCCGTAATGCAGAAGAAGACCATGGGCTGGGAG
GCCTCCACCGAGCGCCTGTACCCCCGCGACGGCGTGCTGAAGGGCGAGATCCACCAGGCCCTGAAGCTGA
AGGACGGCGGCCACTACCTGGTGGAGTTCAAGACCATCTACATGGCCAAGAAGCCCGTGCAACTGCCCGG
CTACTACTACGTGGACACCAAGCTGGACATCACCTCCCACAACGAGGACTACACCATCGTGGAACAGTAC
GAGCGCTCCGAGGGCCGCCACCACCTGTTCCTGTACGGCATGGACGAGCTGTACAAGTACCCAGCTTCCC
GTCGTCGTAAGGCCAACCCAACCAAGCTCTCCGAGAACGCCAAGAAGCTCGCCAAGGAGGTCGAGAACAA
CCCAGCTTTCTTGTACAAAGTGGGATAAATGCAAAATCCTTTCAAGCATTCCCTTCTTCTCTATCACTCT
TCTTTCTTTTTGTCAAAAAATTCTCTCGCTAATTTATTTGCTTTTTTAATGTTATTATTTTATGACTTTT
TATAGTCACTGAAAAGTTTGCATCTGAGTGAAGTGAATGCTATCAAAATGTGATTCTGTCTGATGTACTT
TCACAATCTCTCTTCAATTCCATTTTGAAGTGCTTTAAACCCGAAAGGTTGAGAAAAATGCGAGCGCTCA
AATATTTGTATTGTGTTCGTTGAGTGACCCAACAAAAAGAGGAAACTTTATTGTGCCGCCAAGAAAAAAG
TCTCACAACTTTATTATACATAGTTGATAATTCACTGGCCGTCGTTTTACATGGCACGCCCTTCTATTAC
AGGGTTTCTGATAACAAACCGGTTATTAACTCCCAACAAGGGATGATTTCAATTCATCATGCTCAAATTG
ACCCAAATTAAGTTACATGACAAATTCATCGCCCTTTTCAACTCTTCTTGGCTCATCATCTGTTATTCTG
TTCCTATTCTGTCTGCACCCTATACCCCTTTGCATACTCTCTCGTCATTCCTTTCTTGGATAGTGTCTTC
TTCTCCCCAGCTCTGCTACTTCTATGACTTGCGCCCGCTGCTTTTCCGCTCGTTCCTCTCCTCTCTGACG
TCTTCTTCTGCTTCTTTTCTCCTTCCTTTTTCCCTTCTCAATCTTCCTCTTTTTCCCATTTCTGTCAATC
ATTCGAAGAAGAAGAAGAAGAAGACCCTCATTCATTTCATTTTTTTTTCTGTCGGTGTGTGCTGCTCGGT
TAAGAGTGAGCTCTCTATTCCACGTCTTCTTCTTTTTCTTCTTCGATTCGAATCAATCACTCCACCAAAA
CGCATTCGTTTTTGGGATTCACCCCGCGGTTCGCAATAGGTTTCTTTTTCAAATTATTAGCGTTATAAAT
AGAAAAATGGTGGAGTTTCAATAAAAATGATAATTTACAAAGTGTATTTTGATTACATGTACTCAAAAAG
GTTGAAATTTTTCATACCAGTTTTCCGGAAATCCATCTGATATCATTATCGTATTTTTCTTTTTAAAAAT
GTTTTCAAAAAAAAACAAAATATAGCTGGTTATTTGGCACCCTCTAATTACCATTTTCCTGTCACACCAC
ACTCTTTTCCTTCTTCCACTTCTTTCCGTTTTCAGCCGCTTCCAACCAAACCGATATGAAAGCCGAGCAA
CAACGATCGATTCCACCCGGCTCGGCGACCTTCCCGTCGCAGGTGAGACTCAGAAAACTAGAGAAACCGC
TCAACTAACTCTTGATATCCGATTTCATTCTTTTCTCTTTTCTTTTTGTTGAACTTTTCCATATTTCCAG
ATGCCACGGCCACCACCAAGCACCGAACAAGGAATCACAACGGAATCGGAGCTTGCGAAGAAAGCTCAAA
TCACTCCGAACGACGTTTTAGCACTTCCGGGAATCACTCAAGGTATCTTGCTCCCTTTGGATTTCAGTTT
AAAACATAAATTTAGGATTCTTATGCTCCCCATCTGCGAACATCTATAACATCGAGTTCACCAAGTTCCA
AATCCGTGATCTGGACACTGAGCAAGTGCTTTTCGAGATCGCCAAACCGGAGAACGATCAGGAGAATGAT
GAGTCGCCACAGGAGTCGGCAAGATACGTGCGTTATAGATTTGCTCCAAACTTTTTGAAACTCAAAACGG
TCGGAGCAACTGTGGAATTCAAAGTAGGAGACATCCCAATCCATCATTTCCGAATGATCGAACGTCACTT
CTTCAAAGATCGCCTTCTGAAGTGTTTTGACTTTGAATTCGGATTCTGTATTCCGAATTCACGAAACAAC
TGTGAACATATCTATGAGTTCCCTCAACTCTCTCAACAACTCAGTGAGTCATTATTCTAAAAAGTACAAT
TCAAAAGACTAATCTCTTTTTCAGTGGACGACATGATCAACAATCCAAACGAGACTCGTTCTGACAGCTT
CTATTTCGTCGATAACAAACTCGTCATGCACAACAAAGCCGACTACTCATATGATGCATAAATATTTAAT
ACAAAAATGTTCTGGATAATTATTCTGTCGAATAGAAAAAAAACTCCAAATGTGATTAAATTCCAATAAT
TCCTGTCTAGTTTGTTCCTTCCCCTTCCCCTTCTCATGTTCAATGCATTCCTAAGCTTTTCAGTTCCCCC
CTTGTTTCTATATTTTTTCGCTGTCCTGTCACACTCGCTAAAAACACTAATCACACGGAAATCTGTTTTC
AATAAAAACTCCAACTTTAACTCATTTTCAATTTCAACTGAAAGATTTTTTCATTAGAGAATGTCTAGAA
CTAGGCCCGGGCTACGTAATACGACTCACTTAAGGGTGCCGGATCTGCGGCTTACTCACCAGACCTGGCC
CCATCCGATTACCACCTATTCGCTTCGATGGGACACGCACTCGCTGAGCAGCGCTTCGATTCTTACGAAA
GTGTGAAAAAATGGCTCGATGAATGGTTCGCCGCAAAAGACGATGAGTTCTACTGGCGTGGAATCCACAA
ATTGCCCGAGAGATGGGAAAAATGTGTAGCTAGCGACGGCAAATACTTTGAATAAATGATTTTTTCTTTT
TCCACAAAATTTAACGTGTTTTTTGATTTAAAAAAAACGACATTTCATACTTGTACACCTGATATCTAGA
TACCTAGGTGAGCTCTGGTACCCCCCTGGCGTTACCCAACTTAATCGCCTTGCAGCACATCCCCCTTTCG
CCAGCTGGCGTAATAGCGAAGAGGCCCGCACCGATCGCCCTTCCCAACAGTTGCGCAGCCTGAATGGCGA
ATGGCGCCTGATGCGGTATTTTCTCCTTACGCATCTGTGCGGTATTTCACACCGCATATGGTGCACTCTC
AGTGCAATCTGCTCTGATGCCGCATAGTTAAGCCAGCCCCGACACCCGCCAACACCCGCTGACGCGCCCT
GACGGGCTTGTCTGCTCCCGGCATCCGCTTACAGACAAGCTGTGACCGTCTCCGGGAGCTGCATGTGTCA
GAGGTTTTCACCGTCATCACCGAAACGCGCGAGACGAAAGGGCCTCGTGATACGCCTATTTTTATAGGTT
AATGTCATGATAATAATGGTTTCTTAGACGTCAGGTGGCACTTTTCGGGGAAATGTGCGCGGAACCCCTA
TTTGTTTATTTTTCTAAATACATTCAAATATGTATCCGCTCATGAGACAATAACCCTGATAAATGCTTCA
ATAATATTGAAAAAGGAAGAGTATGAGTATTCAACATTTCCGTGTCGCCCTTATTCCCTTTTTTGCGGCA
TTTTGCCTTCCTGTTTTTGCTCACCCAGAAACGCTGGTGAAAGTAAAAGATGCTGAAGATCAGTTGGGTG
CACGAGTGGGTTACATCGAACTGGATCTCAACAGCGGTAAGATCCTTGAGAGTTTTCGCCCCGAAGAACG
TTTTCCAATGATGAGCACTTTTAAAGTTCTGCTATGTGGCGCGGTATTATCCCGTATTGACGCCGGGCAA
GAGCAACTCGGTCGCCGCATACACTATTCTCAGAATGACTTGGTTGAGTACTCACCAGTCACAGAAAAGC
ATCTTACGGATGGCATGACAGTAAGAGAATTATGCAGTGCTGCCATAACCATGAGTGATAACACTGCGGC
CAACTTACTTCTGACAACGATCGGAGGACCGAAGGAGCTAACCGCTTTTTTGCACAACATGGGGGATCAT
GTAACTCGCCTTGATCGTTGGGAACCGGAGCTGAATGAAGCCATACCAAACGACGAGCGTGACACCACGA
TGCCTGTAGCAATGGCAACAACGTTGCGCAAACTATTAACTGGCGAACTACTTACTCTAGCTTCCCGGCA
ACAATTAATAGACTGGATGGAGGCGGATAAAGTTGCAGGACCACTTCTGCGCTCGGCCCTTCCGGCTGGC
TGGTTTATTGCTGATAAATCTGGAGCCGGTGAGCGTGGGTCTCGCGGTATCATTGCAGCACTGGGGCCAG
ATGGTAAGCCCTCCCGTATCGTAGTTATCTACACGACGGGGAGTCAGGCAACTATGGATGAACGAAATAG
ACAGATCGCTGAGATAGGTGCCTCACTGATTAAGCATTGGTAACTGTCAGACCAAGTTTACTCATATATA
CTTTAGATTGATTTAAAACTTCATTTTTAATTTAAAAGGATCTAGGTGAAGATCCTTTTTGATAATCTCA
TGACCAAAATCCCTTAACGTGAGTTTTCGTTCCACTGAGCGTCAGACCCCGTAGAAAAGATCAAAGGATC
TTCTTGAGATCCTTTTTTTCTGCGCGTAATCTGCTGCTTGCAAACAAAAAAACCACCGCTACCAGCGGTG
GTTTGTTTGCCGGATCAAGAGCTACCAACTCTTTTTCCGAAGGTAACTGGCTTCAGCAGAGCGCAGATAC
CAAATACTGTCCTTCTAGTGTAGCCGTAGTTAGGCCACCACTTCAAGAACTCTGTAGCACCGCCTACATA
CCTCGCTCTGCTAATCCTGTTACCAGTGGCTGCTGCCAGTGGCGATAAGTCGTGTCTTACCGGGTTGGAC
TCAAGACGATAGTTACCGGATAAGGCGCAGCGGTCGGGCTGAACGGGGGGTTCGTGCACACAGCCCAGCT
TGGAGCGAACGACCTACACCGAACTGAGATACCTACAGCGTGAGCTATGAGAAAGCGCCACGCTTCCCGA
AGGGAGAAAGGCGGACAGGTATCCGGTAAGCGGCAGGGTCGGAACAGGAGAGCGCACGAGGGAGCTTCCA
GGGGGAAACGCCTGGTATCTTTATAGTCCTGTCGGGTTTCGCCACCTCTGACTTGAGCGTCGATTTTTGT
GATGCTCGTCAGGGGGGCGGAGCCTATGGAAAAACGCCAGCAACGCGGCCTTTTTACGGTTCCTGGTCTT
TTGCTGGCCTTTTGCTCACATGTTCTTTCCTGCGTTATCCCCTGATTCTGTGGATAACCGTATTACCGCC
TTTGAGTGAGCTGATACC
Features (pLannotate 1.2.2; 19 found; start..end, strand, type, name):
    197..286     +  CDS            mariner\T (fragment): MOS1T_DROMA - Experimental evidence at protein level: Swiss-Prot protein existence level 1. Mediates transposition of transposon Mos1 by a 'cut and paste' mechanism. Transposases are sequence-specific nucleases and strand transferases that catalyze transposition through an ordered series of events: sequence-specific binding of transposase to the terminal inverted repeats (IR) present at each end of the transposon, pairing of the transposon IRs in a paired-end complex (PEC), cleavage of one or both DNA strands at each transposon end, capture of target DNA, and strand transfer to insert the tran
    319..339     +  protein_bind   attB4: mutant version of attB; core recombination site for the Gateway® BP reaction BP Clonase™
    340..939     +  promoter       eft-3 promoter: eft-3; promoter for the C. elegans elongation factor 1α gene (Mitrovich and Anderson, 2000)
    966..986     +  protein_bind   attB1: mutant version of attB; core recombination site for the Gateway® BP reaction BP Clonase™
   1013..2439    +  CDS            tdTomato (fragment): tandem dimeric (pseudo-monomeric) derivative of DsRed (Shaner et al., 2004) mammalian codon-optimized
   2447..2518    +  CDS            EGL-13 NLS: nuclear localization signal from the C. elegans EGL-13 transcription factor (Lyssenko et al., 2007)
   2523..2543    -  protein_bind   attB2: mutant version of attB; core recombination site for the Gateway® BP reaction BP Clonase™
   2549..2872    +  terminator     tbb-2 terminator: tbb-2; transcription terminator for the C. elegans tubulin beta-2 gene
   2876..2896    -  protein_bind   attB3: mutant version of attB; core recombination site for the Gateway® BP reaction BP Clonase™
   2900..2921    +  CDS            lacZα (fragment): LacZα fragment of β-galactosidase; lacZ fragment
   3638..3655    -  misc_feature   P element 5' end (fragment): No description available
   3766..4608    +  CDS            unc-119: UN119_CAEEL - Experimental evidence at protein level: Swiss-Prot protein existence level 1. Myristoyl-binding protein that acts as a cargo adapter: specifically binds the myristoyl moiety of a subset of N-terminally myristoylated proteins and is required for their localization. Plays a key role in ciliary membrane localization of proteins. Required for the establishment or function of the nervous system. From Caenorhabditis elegans.
   4947..5162    +  CDS            mariner\T (fragment): MOS1T_DROMA - Experimental evidence at protein level: Swiss-Prot protein existence level 1. Mediates transposition of transposon Mos1 by a 'cut and paste' mechanism. Transposases are sequence-specific nucleases and strand transferases that catalyze transposition through an ordered series of events: sequence-specific binding of transposase to the terminal inverted repeats (IR) present at each end of the transposon, pairing of the transposon IRs in a paired-end complex (PEC), cleavage of one or both DNA strands at each transposon end, capture of target DNA, and strand transfer to insert the tran
   5274..5391    +  CDS            lacZα (fragment): LacZα fragment of β-galactosidase; lacZ fragment
   5397..5496    -  misc_feature   bom (fragment): basis of mobility region from pBR322
   5598..5633    -  CDS            rop (fragment): Rop protein, which maintains plasmids at low copy number; rop
   5728..5832    +  promoter       AmpR promoter: bla
   5833..6693    +  CDS            AmpR: β-lactamase; bla; confers resistance to ampicillin, carbenicillin, and related antibiotics
   6864..7452    +  rep_origin     ori: high-copy-number ColE1/pMB1/pBR322/pUC origin of replication
