[The description below was written by a language model from this plasmid's Addgene catalogue record and pLannotate feature annotations shown in this document.]
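Description:
pCFJ1208 is a multisite Gateway expression clone built in the pDESTR4-R3 backbone and designed for transposon-mediated transgene insertion in Caenorhabditis elegans. It is maintained in E. coli as a high-copy plasmid through a ColE1/pUC-type origin and is selected with ampicillin via the β-lactamase gene. The catalogue also lists neomycin/G418 as a selectable marker, but the feature table of the 7,578 nt depositor sequence shows no neomycin resistance gene. The marker actually annotated for worms is unc-119, which is commonly used to rescue the movement defect of unc-119 mutant animals and so identify transformants.

The payload sits inside a minimal Mos1 element from Drosophila. Short fragments matching the Mos1 (mariner) transposase coding region flank the cargo on both sides, which fits a transposon reduced to its terminal regions. No intact transposase gene is annotated, so transposase would presumably have to be provided from a separate source to mobilise the element by cut-and-paste transposition.

Between these ends, the attB4, attB1, attB2 and attB3 sites mark the junctions of the three-fragment Gateway assembly. The assembly joins the C. elegans eft-3 (elongation factor 1α) promoter, a tdTomato coding sequence fused to the EGL-13 nuclear localisation signal, and the tbb-2 3′ UTR/terminator. This should give broadly expressed red nuclear fluorescence. The unc-119 gene lies downstream of the reporter cassette and within the transposon.

According to the associated publication title, the plasmid belongs to a system for random and targeted transgene insertion in C. elegans using a modified Mos1 transposon, with the fluorescent reporter and unc-119 serving to mark insertions.
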