Addgene plasmid #44490: pCFJ1208
Depositing lab: Erik Jorgensen. Depositing organization: University of Utah. Publication: Random and targeted transgene insertion in Caenorhabditis elegans using a modified Mos1 transposon. Frokjaer-Jensen C, Davis MW, Sarov M, Taylor J, Flibotte S, LaBella M, Pozniakovsky A, Moerman DG, Jorgensen EM. Nat Methods. 2014 May;11(5):529-34. doi: 10.1038/nmeth.2889. Epub 2014 Mar 16. PubMed 24820376.
Backbone
  Vector backbone: pDESTR4-R3
  Backbone manufacturer: Invitrogen
  Backbone size w/o insert (bp): 2445
  Vector type: Gateway expression clone
  Selectable markers: Neomycin (select with G418)
Growth in bacteria
  Bacterial resistance: Ampicillin, 100 μg/mL
  Growth temperature: 37°C
  Growth strain: Top10
  Copy number: High Copy
Gene/Insert
  Gene/Insert name: Minimal Mos1 [Peft-3 tdTomato(NLS) tbb-2 UTR, unc-119]
  Species: D. melanogaster (fly), C. elegans (nematode)
  Insert size (bp): 2536
  Cloning method: Gateway Cloning
  Sequencing primers: 5′ M13rev; 3′ M13-fwd20
Terms and licenses: Academic/Nonprofit Terms; Industry Terms: Not Available to Industry
How to cite: pCFJ1208 was a gift from Erik Jorgensen (Addgene plasmid # 44490 ; http://n2t.net/addgene:44490 ; RRID:Addgene_44490)
