>Addgene plasmid #44490 | pCFJ1208 | addgene partial sequence | sequence record 63137 | M13rev
AAAGTTGGCACCTTTGGTCTTTTATTGTCAACTTCCATTGGTTCTTCCATTGTTTCTGTTAAATTAATGA
ATTTTTCATAAAATAAAGACATTATACAATATAAAAATGAAGAATTTATTGAAAATAAACTGCCAGAGAG
AAAAAGTATGCAACACTCCCGCCGAGAGTGTTTGAAATGGTGTACGGTACATTTTCGTGCTAGGAGTTAG
ATGTGCAGGCAGCAACGAGAGGGGGAGAGATTTTTTTGGGCCTTGTGAAATTAACGTGAGTTTTCTGGTC
ATCTGACTAATCATGTTGGTTTTTTGTTGGTTTATTTTGTTTTTATCTTTGTTTTTATCCAGATTAGGAA
ATTTAAATTTTATGAATTTATAATGAGGTCAAACATTCAGTCCCAGCGTTTTTCCTGTTCTCACTGTTTA
GTCGAATTTTTATTTTAGGCTTTCAACAAATGTTCTAACTGTCTTATTTGTGACCTCACTTTTTATATTT
TTTTAATTTTTAAAAATATTAGAAGTTTCTAGGATAATTTTTTCGACTTTTATTCTCTCTACCGTCCGCA
CTCTTCTTACTTTTAAATTAAATTGTTTTTTTTTCAGTTGGGAAACACTTTGCTCACTCCGTAGCAGCCA
TGGCAAGTTTGTACAAAAAAGCAGGCTCGCCAAAGAAGAAGCGTAAGGTCGTGAGCAAGGGCGAGGAGGT
CATCAAAGAGTTCATGCGCTTCAAGGTGCGCATGGAGGGCTCCATGAACGGCCACGAGTTCGAGATCGAG
GGCGAGGGCGAGGGCCGCCCCTACGAGGGCACCCAGACCGCCAAGCTGAAGGTGACCAAGGGCGGCCCCC
TGCCCTTCGCCTGGGACATCCTGTCCCCCCAGTTCATGTACGGCTCCAAGGCGTACGTGAAG
