>Addgene plasmid #44490 | pCFJ1208 | addgene partial sequence | sequence record 63277 | M13Fwd20
AAGTTGTGAGACTTTTTTCTTGGCGGCACAATAAAGTTTCCTCTTTTTGTTGGGTCACTCAACGAACACA
ATACAAATATTTGAGCGCTCGCATTTTTCTCAACCTTTCGGGTTTAAAGCACTTCAAAATGGAATTGAAG
AGAGATTGTGAAAGTACATCAGACAGAATCACATTTTGATAGCATTCACTTCACTCAGATGCAAACTTTT
CAGTGACTATAAAAAGTCATAAAATAATAACATTAAAAAAGCAAATAAATTAGCGAGAGAATTTTTTGAC
AAAAAGAAAGAAGAGTGATAGAGAAGAAGGGAATGCTTGAAAGGATTTTGCATTTATCCCACTTTGTACA
AGAAAGCTGGGTTGTTCTCGACCTCCTTGGCGAGCTTCTTGGCGTTCTCGGAGAGCTTGGTTGGGTTGGC
CTTACGACGACGGGAAGCTGGGTACTTGTACAGCTCGTCCATGCCGTACAGGAACAGGTGGTGGCGGCCC
TCGGAGCGCTCGTACTGTTCCACGATGGTGTAGTCCTCGTTGTGGGAGGTGATGTCCAGCTTGGTGTCCA
CGTAGTAGTAGCCGGGCAGTTGCACGGGCTTCTTGGCCATGTAGATGGTCTTGAACTCCACCAGGTAGTG
GCCGCCGTCCTTCAGCTTCAGGGCCTGGTGGATCTCGCCCTTCAGCACGCCGTCGCGGGGGTACAGGCGC
TCGGTGGAGGCCTCCCAGCCCATGGTCTTCTTCTGCATTACGGGGCCGTCGGGGGGGAAGTTGGTGCCGC
GCATCTTCACCTTGTAGATCAGCGTGCCGTCCTGCAGGGAGGAGTCCTGGGTCACGGTCACCAGACCGCC
GTCCTCGAAGTTCATCACGCGCTCCCACTTGAAGCCCTCGGGGAAGGACAGCTTCTTGTAATCGGGGATG
TCGGCGGGGTGCTTCACGTACGCCTTGGAGCCGTACATGAACTGGGGGGACAGGATGTC
