>Addgene plasmid #44490 | pCFJ1208 | addgene partial sequence | sequence record 63817 | Mos1minpro-R 5'-AGCAGCGCTTCGATTCTTAC-3'
ATGGTTCGCCGCAAAAGACGATGAGTTCTACTGGCGTGGAATCCACAAATTGCCCGAGAGATGGGAAAAA
TGTGTAGCTAGCGACGGCAAATACTTTGAATAAATGATTTTTTCTTTTTCCACAAAATTTAACGTGTTTT
TTGATTTAAAAAAAACGACATTTCATACTTGTACACCTGATATCTAGATACCTAGGTGAGCTCTGGTACC
CCCCTGGCGTTACCCAACTTAATCGCCTTGCAGCACATCCCCCTTTCGCCAGCTGGCGTAATAGCGAAGA
GGCCCGCACCGATCGCCCTTCCCAACAGTTGCGCAGCCTGAATGGCGAATGGCGCCTGATGCGGTATTTT
CTCCTTACGCATCTGTGCGGTATTTCACACCGCATATGGTGCACTCTCAGTGCAATCTGCTCTGATGCCG
CATAGTTAAGCCAGCCCCGACACCCGCCAACACCCGCTGACGCGCCCTGACGGGCTTGTCTGCTCCCGGC
ATCCGCTTACAGACAAGCTGTGACCGTCTCCGGGAGCTGCATGTGTCAGAGGTTTTCACCGTCATCACCG
AAACGCGCGAGACGAAAGGGCCTCGTGATACGCCTATTTTTATAGGTTAATGTCATGATAATAATGGTTT
CTTAGACGTCAGGTGGCACTTTTCGGGGAAATGTGCGCGGAACCCCTATTTGTTTATTTTTCTAAATACA
TTCAAATATGTATCCGCTCATGAGACAATAACCCTGATAAATGCTTCAATAATATTGAAAAAGGAAGAGT
ATGAGTATTCAACATTTCCGTGTCGCCCTTATTCCCTTTTTTGCGGCATTTTGCCTTCCTGTTTTTGCTC
ACCCAGAAACGCTGGTGAAAGTAAAAGATGCTGAAGATCAGTTGGGTGCACGAGTGGGTTACATCGAACT
GGATCTCAACAGCGGTAAGATCCTTGAGAGTTTTCGCCCC
